>Addgene plasmid #126091 | pBbA12k-RFP | addgene full sequence | sequence record 246869 | Addgene NGS Result
GACGTCTTGATGGCTAGCTCAGTCCTAGGTACAATGCTAGCAGGTTTAATCGAATTCAAAAGATCTTTTA
AGAAGGAGATATACATATGGCGAGTAGCGAAGACGTTATCAAAGAGTTCATGCGTTTCAAAGTTCGTATG
GAAGGTTCCGTTAACGGTCACGAGTTCGAAATCGAAGGTGAAGGTGAAGGTCGTCCGTACGAAGGTACCC
AGACCGCTAAACTGAAAGTTACCAAAGGTGGTCCGCTGCCGTTCGCTTGGGACATCCTGTCCCCGCAGTT
CCAGTACGGTTCCAAAGCTTACGTTAAACACCCGGCTGACATCCCGGACTACCTGAAACTGTCCTTCCCG
GAAGGTTTCAAATGGGAACGTGTTATGAACTTCGAAGACGGTGGTGTTGTTACCGTTACCCAGGACTCCT
CCCTGCAAGACGGTGAGTTCATCTACAAAGTTAAACTGCGTGGTACCAACTTCCCGTCCGACGGTCCGGT
TATGCAGAAAAAAACCATGGGTTGGGAAGCTTCCACCGAACGTATGTACCCGGAAGACGGTGCTCTGAAA
GGTGAAATCAAAATGCGTCTGAAACTGAAAGACGGTGGTCACTACGACGCTGAAGTTAAAACCACCTACA
TGGCTAAAAAACCGGTTCAGCTGCCGGGTGCTTACAAAACCGACATCAAACTGGACATCACCTCCCACAA
CGAAGACTACACCATCGTTGAACAGTACGAACGTGCTGAAGGTCGTCACTCCACCGGTGCTTAAGGATCC
AAACTCGAGTAAGGATCTCCAGGCATCAAATAAAACGAAAGGCTCAGTCGAAAGACTGGGCCTTTCGTTT
TATCTGTTGTTTGTCGGTGAACGCTCTCTACTAGAGTCACACTGGCTCACCTTCGGGTGGGCCTTTCTGC
GTTTATACCTAGGGATATATTCCGCTTCCTCGCTCACTGACTCGCTACGCTCGGTCGTTCGACTGCGGCG
AGCGGAAATGGCTTACGAACGGGGCGGAGATTTCCTGGAAGATGCCAGGAAGATACTTAACAGGGAAGTG
AGAGGGCCGCGGCAAAGCCGTTTTTCCATAGGCTCCGCCCCCCTGACAAGCATCACGAAATCTGACGCTC
AAATCAGTGGTGGCGAAACCCGACAGGACTATAAAGATACCAGGCGTTTCCCCCTGGCGGCTCCCTCGTG
CGCTCTCCTGTTCCTGCCTTTCGGTTTACCGGTGTCATTCCGCTGTTATGGCCGCGTTTGTCTCATTCCA
CGCCTGACACTCAGTTCCGGGTAGGCAGTTCGCTCCAAGCTGGACTGTATGCACGAACCCCCCGTTCAGT
CCGACCGCTGCGCCTTATCCGGTAACTATCGTCTTGAGTCCAACCCGGAAAGACATGCAAAAGCACCACT
GGCAGCAGCCACTGGTAATTGATTTAGAGGAGTTAGTCTTGAAGTCATGCGCCGGTTAAGGCTAAACTGA
AAGGACAAGTTTTGGTGACTGCGCTCCTCCAAGCCAGTTACCTCGGTTCAAAGAGTTGGTAGCTCAGAGA
ACCTTCGAAAAACCGCCCTGCAAGGCGGTTTTTTCGTTTTCAGAGCAAGAGATTACGCGCAGACCAAAAC
GATCTCAAGAAGATCATCTTATTAATCAGATAAAATATTTCTAGATTTCAGTGCAATTTATCTCTTCAAA
TGTAGCACCTGAAGTCAGCCCCATACGATATAAGTTGTTACTAGTGCTTGGATTCTCACCAATAAAAAAC
GCCCGGCGGCAACCGAGCGTTCTGAACAAATCCAGATGGAGTTCTGAGGTCATTACTGGATCTATCAACA
GGAGTCCAAGCGAGCTCTCGAACCCCAGAGTCCCGCTCAGAAGAACTCGTCAAGAAGGCGATAGAAGGCG
ATGCGCTGCGAATCGGGAGCGGCGATACCGTAAAGCACGAGGAAGCGGTCAGCCCATTCGCCGCCAAGCT
CTTCAGCAATATCACGGGTAGCCAACGCTATGTCCTGATAGCGGTCCGCCACACCCAGCCGGCCACAGTC
GATGAATCCAGAAAAGCGGCCATTTTCCACCATGATATTCGGCAAGCAGGCATCGCCATGGGTCACGACG
AGATCCTCGCCGTCGGGCATGCGCGCCTTGAGCCTGGCGAACAGTTCGGCTGGCGCGAGCCCCTGATGCT
CTTCGTCCAGATCATCCTGATCGACAAGACCGGCTTCCATCCGAGTACGTGCTCGCTCGATGCGATGTTT
CGCTTGGTGGTCGAATGGGCAGGTAGCCGGATCAAGCGTATGCAGCCGCCGCATTGCATCAGCCATGATG
GATACTTTCTCGGCAGGAGCAAGGTGAGATGACAGGAGATCCTGCCCCGGCACTTCGCCCAATAGCAGCC
AGTCCCTTCCCGCTTCAGTGACAACGTCGAGCACAGCTGCGCAAGGAACGCCCGTCGTGGCCAGCCACGA
TAGCCGCGCTGCCTCGTCCTGCAGTTCATTCAGGGCACCGGACAGGTCGGTCTTGACAAAAAGAACCGGG
CGCCCCTGCGCTGACAGCCGGAACACGGCGGCATCAGAGCAGCCGATTGTCTGTTGTGCCCAGTCATAGC
CGAATAGCCTCTCCACCCAAGCGGCCGGAGAACCTGCGTGCAATCCATCTTGTTCAATCATGCGAAACGA
TCCTCATCCTGTCTCTTGATCAGATCATGATCCCCTGCGCCATCAGATCCTTGGCGGCAAGAAAGCCATC
CAGTTTACTTTGCAGGGCTTCCCAACCTTACCAGAGGGCGCCCCAGCTGGCAATTCC
Features (pLannotate 1.2.2; 9 found; start..end, strand, type, name):
     13..41      +  promoter       J23119 promoter (fragment): bacterial promoter (Registry of Standard Biological Parts BBa J23119)
     87..764     +  CDS            mRFP1: monomeric derivative of DsRed (Campbell et al., 2002)
    797..868     +  terminator     rrnB T1 terminator: transcription terminator T1 from the E. coli rrnB gene
    884..911     +  terminator     T7Te terminator: phage T7 early transcription terminator
    930..985     -  rep_origin     RSF ori (fragment): Plasmids containing the RSF 1030 origin of replication can be propagated in E. coli cells that contain additional plasmids with compatible origins.
   1073..1618    -  rep_origin     p15A ori: Plasmids containing the medium-copy-number p15A origin of replication can be propagated in E. coli cells that contain a second plasmid with the ColE1 origin.
   1732..1826    -  terminator     lambda t0 terminator: transcription terminator from phage lambda
   1860..2651    -  CDS            neo: KKA2_KLEPN - Also known as kan, nptII. Experimental evidence at protein level: Swiss-Prot protein existence level 1. Resistance to kanamycin, neomycin, paromomycin, ribostamycin, butirosin and gentamicin B. From Klebsiella pneumoniae.
   2683..2787    -  CDS            tnpA (fragment): TN5P_ECOLX - Also known as tnp. Experimental evidence at protein level: Swiss-Prot protein existence level 1. Mediates transposition of transposon Tn5 by a 'cut and paste' mechanism. First, the monomeric transposase binds the 19 bp inverted DNA repeats flanking the transposon. Then, dimerization of the DNA- bound transposase creates a synaptic DNA complex. After nicking of the first DNA strand, excision of the transposon proceeds through a series of intermediates. The transposase then mediates the insertion of the transposon at a new site by strand transfer. The activity of the wild- type tran
