[The description below was written by a language model from this plasmid's Addgene catalogue record and pLannotate feature annotations shown in this document.]
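Description:
pBbA12k-RFP is a small bacterial expression plasmid (about 2.8 kb in the sequenced record) from the BglBrick-compatible pBb vector family, built for constitutive gene expression in Escherichia coli. It is selected with kanamycin through a neo/nptII aminoglycoside phosphotransferase gene, which is followed by a lambda t0 terminator. A short fragment annotated as Tn5 transposase next to the resistance gene is most likely residual sequence from the Tn5 origin of the marker rather than a functional element. Replication depends on a p15A origin, which is compatible with ColE1-type plasmids in the same cell. The feature annotation calls p15A medium-copy, whereas the catalogue entry lists the plasmid as high copy; the record does not resolve this difference. A short match to the RSF origin is also annotated, but it is only a fragment.

The payload is a 678 bp synthetic RFP coding sequence, identified in the feature table as mRFP1, the monomeric DsRed derivative. According to the catalogue it is driven by the constitutive promoter J23151. The automated annotation labels the same short upstream region as a fragment of J23119, which is consistent with a closely related member of the same synthetic sigma-70 promoter series. Transcription ends at a tandem rrnB T1 and T7Te terminator pair, insulating the cassette from the origin downstream. No repressor or inducer system is annotated, consistent with constitutive expression.

RFP serves as a fluorescent readout of expression strength and as a placeholder that can be exchanged for a gene of interest by BglBrick-style cloning. The plasmid belongs to a vector set associated with a tool for selecting and predicting E. coli expression vector performance in synthetic biology.
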