Addgene plasmid #126091: pBbA12k-RFP
Purpose: Constitutive expression vector for Escherichia coli. BglBrick compatible.
Depositing lab: Nigel Scrutton. Depositing organization: University of Manchester. Publication: SelProm: A Queryable and Predictive Expression Vector Selection Tool for Escherichia coli. Jervis AJ, Carbonell P, Taylor S, Sung R, Dunstan MS, Robinson CJ, Breitling R, Takano E, Scrutton NS. ACS Synth Biol. 2019 Mar 18. doi: 10.1021/acssynbio.8b00399. PubMed 30870592.
Backbone
  Vector backbone: pBb
  Backbone size w/o insert (bp): 2168
  Vector type: Bacterial Expression, Synthetic Biology
Growth in bacteria
  Bacterial resistance: Kanamycin, 50 μg/mL
  Growth temperature: 37°C
  Growth strain: DH5alpha
  Copy number: High Copy
Gene/Insert
  Gene/Insert name: RFP
  Species: Synthetic
  Insert size (bp): 678
  Promoter: J23151
  Cloning method: Unknown
  Sequencing primers: 5′ CTGCGCCATCAGATCCTTGG
Terms and licenses: Academic/Nonprofit Terms; Industry Terms: Not Available to Industry
Depositor comments: Cloning method was In-Fusion.
How to cite: pBbA12k-RFP was a gift from Nigel Scrutton (Addgene plasmid # 126091 ; http://n2t.net/addgene:126091 ; RRID:Addgene_126091)
